>Addgene plasmid #184908 | pAF-HdrB3 | addgene full sequence | sequence record 371208 | Addgene NGS Result
AATATCGTCGGAGATAAATATAATAATTCCACGGACTATAGACTATACTAGTATACTCCGTCTACTGTAC
GATACACTTCCGCTCAGGTCCTTGTCCTTTAACGAGGATTGTTACGTACGCTAATGGCGTCAAAACAAAG
ACTCTAGATTGACAATTAATCATCGGCTCGTATAATGTTTCACCTTATCATCAAGATATGGATAAGAAAT
ACTCAATAGGCTTAGATATCGGCACAAATAGCGTCGGATGGGCGGTGATCACTGATGAATATAAGGTTCC
GTCTAAAAAGTTCAAGGTTCTGGGAAATACAGACCGCCACAGTATCAAAAAAAATCTTATAGGGGCTCTT
TTATTTGACAGTGGAGAGACAGCGGAAGCGACTCGTCTCAAACGGACAGCTCGTAGAAGGTATACACGTC
GGAAGAATCGTATTTGTTATCTACAGGAGATTTTTTCAAATGAGATGGCGAAAGTAGATGATAGTTTCTT
TCATCGACTTGAAGAGTCTTTTTTGGTGGAAGAAGACAAGAAGCATGAACGTCATCCTATTTTTGGAAAT
ATAGTAGATGAAGTTGCTTATCATGAGAAATATCCAACTATCTATCATCTGCGAAAAAAATTGGTAGATT
CTACTGATAAAGCGGATTTGCGCTTAATCTATTTGGCCTTAGCGCATATGATTAAGTTTCGTGGTCATTT
TTTGATTGAGGGAGATTTAAATCCTGATAATAGTGATGTGGACAAACTATTTATCCAGTTGGTACAAACC
TACAATCAATTATTTGAAGAAAACCCTATTAACGCAAGTGGAGTAGATGCTAAAGCGATTCTTTCTGCAC
GATTGAGTAAATCAAGACGATTAGAAAATCTCATTGCTCAGCTCCCCGGTGAGAAGAAAAATGGCTTATT
TGGGAATCTCATTGCTTTGTCATTGGGTTTGACCCCTAATTTTAAATCAAATTTTGATTTGGCAGAAGAT
GCTAAATTACAGCTTTCAAAAGATACTTACGATGATGATTTAGATAATTTATTGGCGCAAATTGGAGATC
AATATGCTGATTTGTTTTTGGCAGCTAAGAATTTATCAGATGCTATTTTACTTTCAGATATCCTAAGAGT
AAATACTGAAATAACTAAGGCTCCCCTATCAGCTTCAATGATTAAACGCTACGATGAACATCATCAAGAC
TTGACTCTTTTAAAAGCTTTAGTTCGACAACAACTTCCAGAAAAGTATAAAGAAATCTTTTTTGATCAAT
CAAAAAACGGATATGCAGGTTATATTGATGGGGGAGCTAGCCAAGAAGAATTTTATAAATTTATCAAACC
AATTTTAGAAAAAATGGATGGTACTGAGGAATTATTGGTGAAACTAAATCGTGAAGATTTGCTGCGCAAG
CAACGGACCTTTGACAACGGCTCTATTCCCCATCAAATTCACTTGGGTGAGCTGCATGCTATTTTGAGAA
GACAAGAAGACTTTTATCCATTTTTAAAAGACAATCGTGAGAAGATTGAAAAAATCTTGACTTTTCGAAT
TCCTTATTATGTTGGTCCATTGGCGCGTGGCAATAGTCGTTTTGCATGGATGACTCGGAAGTCTGAAGAA
ACAATTACCCCATGGAATTTTGAAGAAGTTGTCGATAAAGGTGCTTCAGCTCAATCATTTATTGAACGCA
TGACAAACTTTGATAAAAATCTTCCAAATGAAAAAGTACTACCAAAACATAGTTTGCTTTATGAGTATTT
TACGGTTTATAACGAATTGACAAAGGTCAAATATGTTACTGAAGGAATGCGAAAACCAGCATTTCTTTCA
GGTGAACAGAAGAAAGCCATTGTTGATTTACTCTTCAAAACAAATCGAAAAGTAACCGTTAAGCAATTAA
AAGAAGATTATTTCAAAAAAATAGAATGTTTTGATAGTGTTGAAATTTCAGGAGTTGAAGATAGATTTAA
TGCTTCATTAGGTACCTACCATGATTTGCTAAAAATTATTAAAGATAAAGATTTTTTGGATAATGAAGAA
AATGAAGATATCTTAGAGGATATTGTTTTAACATTGACCTTATTTGAAGATAGGGAGATGATTGAGGAAA
GACTTAAAACATATGCTCACCTCTTTGATGATAAGGTGATGAAACAGCTTAAACGTCGCCGTTATACTGG
TTGGGGACGTTTGTCTCGAAAATTGATTAATGGTATTAGGGATAAGCAATCTGGCAAAACAATATTAGAT
TTTTTGAAATCAGATGGTTTTGCCAATCGCAATTTTATGCAGCTGATCCATGATGATAGTTTGACATTTA
AAGAAGACATTCAAAAAGCACAAGTGTCTGGACAAGGCGATAGTTTACATGAACATATTGCAAATTTAGC
TGGTAGCCCTGCTATTAAAAAAGGTATTTTACAGACTGTAAAAGTTGTTGATGAATTGGTCAAAGTAATG
GGGCGGCATAAGCCAGAAAATATCGTTATTGAAATGGCACGTGAAAATCAGACAACTCAAAAGGGCCAGA
AAAATTCGCGAGAGCGTATGAAACGAATCGAAGAAGGTATCAAAGAATTAGGAAGTCAGATTCTTAAAGA
GCATCCTGTTGAAAATACTCAATTGCAAAATGAAAAGCTCTATCTCTATTATCTCCAAAATGGAAGAGAC
ATGTATGTGGACCAAGAATTAGATATTAATCGTTTAAGTGATTATGATGTCGATCACATTGTTCCACAAA
GTTTCCTTAAAGACGATTCAATAGACAATAAGGTCTTAACGCGTTCTGATAAAAATCGTGGTAAATCGGA
TAACGTTCCAAGTGAAGAAGTAGTCAAAAAGATGAAAAACTATTGGAGACAACTTCTAAACGCCAAGTTA
ATCACTCAACGTAAGTTTGATAATTTAACGAAAGCTGAACGTGGAGGTTTGAGTGAACTTGATAAAGCTG
GTTTTATCAAACGCCAATTGGTTGAAACTCGCCAAATCACTAAGCATGTGGCACAAATTTTGGATAGTCG
CATGAATACTAAATACGATGAAAATGATAAACTTATTCGAGAGGTTAAAGTGATTACCTTAAAATCTAAA
TTAGTTTCTGACTTCCGAAAAGATTTCCAATTCTATAAAGTACGTGAGATTAACAATTACCATCATGCCC
ATGATGCGTATCTAAATGCCGTCGTTGGAACTGCTTTGATTAAGAAATATCCAAAACTTGAATCGGAGTT
TGTCTATGGTGATTATAAAGTTTATGATGTTCGTAAAATGATTGCTAAGTCTGAGCAAGAAATAGGCAAA
GCAACCGCAAAATATTTCTTTTACTCTAATATCATGAACTTCTTCAAAACAGAAATTACACTTGCAAATG
GAGAGATTCGCAAACGCCCTCTAATCGAAACTAATGGGGAAACTGGAGAAATTGTCTGGGATAAAGGGCG
AGATTTTGCCACAGTGCGCAAAGTATTGTCCATGCCCCAAGTCAATATTGTCAAGAAAACAGAAGTACAG
ACAGGCGGATTCTCCAAGGAGTCAATTTTACCAAAAAGAAATTCGGACAAGCTTATTGCTCGTAAAAAAG
ACTGGGATCCAAAAAAATATGGTGGTTTTGATAGTCCAACGGTAGCTTATTCAGTCCTAGTGGTTGCTAA
GGTGGAAAAAGGGAAATCGAAGAAGTTAAAATCCGTTAAAGAGTTACTAGGGATCACAATTATGGAAAGA
AGTTCCTTTGAAAAAAATCCGATTGACTTTTTAGAAGCTAAAGGATATAAGGAAGTTAAAAAAGACTTAA
TCATTAAACTACCTAAATATAGTCTTTTTGAGTTAGAAAACGGTCGTAAACGGATGCTGGCTAGTGCCGG
AGAATTACAAAAAGGAAATGAGCTGGCTCTGCCAAGCAAATATGTGAATTTTTTATATTTAGCTAGTCAT
TATGAAAAGTTGAAGGGTAGTCCAGAAGATAACGAACAAAAACAATTGTTTGTGGAGCAGCATAAGCATT
ATTTAGATGAGATTATTGAGCAAATCAGTGAATTTTCTAAGCGTGTTATTTTAGCAGATGCCAATTTAGA
TAAAGTTCTTAGTGCATATAACAAACATAGAGACAAACCAATACGTGAACAAGCAGAAAATATTATTCAT
TTATTTACGTTGACGAATCTTGGAGCTCCCGCTGCTTTTAAATATTTTGATACAACAATTGATCGTAAAC
GATATACGTCTACAAAAGAAGTTTTAGATGCCACTCTTATCCATCAATCCATCACTGGTCTTTATGAAAC
ACGCATTGATTTGAGTCAGCTAGGAGGTGACTAACTCGAGTAAGGATCTCCAGGCATCAAATAAAACGAA
AGGCTCAGTCGAAAGACTGGGCCTTTCGTTTTATCTGTTGTTTGTCGGTGAACGCTCTCTACTCCCGGGG
ATCCTTGACAGCTAGCTCAGTCCTAGGTATAATACTAGTGACAACAACAGCACGCAACAGTTTTAGAGCT
AGAAATAGCAAGTTAAAATAAGGCTAGTCCGTTATCAACTTGAAAAAGTGGCACCGAGTCGGTGCTTTTT
TTGAATTCTGTAGGCTAGTCCGGGCGCGCCGAATGTAGCATCAGCAAACACTGTTCAGGCTGAAGCAGGA
CCGGATCGGCGCCCGCAGCGACAACCGCATCCAGCAAGCGGCGGGTCGAATAGAGCTCCACATGGCGCGA
AAGAATGGCTACGCGGGGCACCGCAACCATGCCTAGGCTACATCCTCATGGAAACTGAGCAGGGGCAACT
CGCCGTGCCCGATGGATCGCTCGATGAAACCTGCCCGCCCCGGCGACCGCTGCTCCAGCGCTGTCCTTGC
CAGGGCGGGCGCAGCGCTGATCGCGGCAAAGAGTACCTCCAGTTCCCAGGGATCGACCCGCAGCGTGCCA
AAGGGATTATCCCGCGTTGCCGGACGCCAGAAGAGATTCGGCAACCATCCTTTGTTGCGCACTGCGGGGG
CCAGATAAAACGCGCGACAACGTGCGGCTACCTCCGCCGACGCGGGAATCGAAATCACATCCTGGTTTTC
CATAATACCCCTTTCAAGTCGTTGCTGATGCGGGCCGCCACCCCAATCGACAAAAGCCTCCCCTCCGGAC
ATGTTTTTCGGGTATGCTTAGGCACGCCCGCCACGACAGGCGATGGCTTTGCCCGTTTAAACAGGAGGAT
GACAGTGGACCCGAAGGCCCTCAATGCCCGTTGTGTAGAACTTTTTCAGAGCCCGGATGTGCGCCTGCGG
ATGTGGAATGCGCGGATGTTCTGGCAGGTTGGCGATCAGATGAATGTCGCGCCGACCGCACTCACCGATC
CCAAGGTGGATACCTGCGAACTGGAAGTCATGCTCAGCGCCGCCGCACTGACCGATTCCCAGTGTGCCGC
TGAACTGGACAAACGCGAGCCCGGCCGCGCCGCCTTCATTCAGCGCCAGGTCCGGGAAGGCATGCGACCG
CTTCTGCGTCCTGCGCAATAGTCAAGGTCGCAGGCATTGCGTAGTAGTTGCAGGCCCCCGCAACATGGGT
GGTCGCCAGCGTAGCGGCCCCCTGTGCGGCGACGTTGACCGGCAACGTACAGCGAATTCCGCAGGCATTG
CGGTACCGTAGTTGCGGGCCCCAATAGCGGCCCCCCGTCGACCTGCAAAAGCTTGCGGCCGGTCGTGACT
GGGAAAACCCTGGCGACTAGCTTGGCACTGGCTCACCTTCGGGTGGGCCTTTCTGCGTTTATACCTAGGA
AGCTTACTTGTTAACTTCAGGACCTGCAGGAGCAGAAGAGCATACATCTGGAAGCAAAGCCAGGAAAGCG
GCCTATGGAGCTGTGCGGCAGCGCTCAGTAGGCAATTTTTCAAAATATTGTTAAGCCTTTTCTGAGCATG
GTATTTTTCATGGTATTACCAATTAGCAGGAAAATAAGCCATTGAATATAAAAGATAAAAATGTCTTGTT
TACAATAGAGTGGGGGGGGTCAGCCTGCCGCCTTGGGCCGGGTGATGTCGTACTTGCCCGCCGCGAACTC
GGTTACCGTCCAGCCCAGCGCGACCAGCTCCGGCAACGCCTCGCGCACCCGCTGGCGGCGCTTGCGCATG
GTCGAACCACTGGCCTCTGACGGCCAGACATAGCCGCACAAGGTATCTATGGAAGCCTTGCCGGTTTTGC
CGGGGTCGATCCAGCCACACAGCCGCTGGTGCAGCAGGCGGGCGGTTTCGCTGTCCAGCGCCCGCACCTC
GTCCATGCTGATGCGCACATGCTGGCCGCCACCCATGACGGCCTGCGCGATCAAGGGGTTCAGGGCCACG
TACAGGCGCCCGTCCGCCTCGTCGCTGGCGTACTCCGACAGCAGCCGAAACCCCTGCCGCTTGCGGCCAT
TCTGGGCGATGATGGATACCTTCCAAAGGCGCTCGATGCAGTCCTGTATGTGCTTGAGCGCCCCACCACT
ATCGACCTCTGCCCCGATTTCCTTTGCCAGCGCCCGATAGCTACCTTTGACCACCATGGCATCAGCGGTG
ACGGCCTCCCACTTGGGTTCCAGGAACAGCCGGAGCTGCCGTCCGCCTTCGGTCTTGGGTTCCGGGCCAA
GCACTAGGCCATTAGGCCCAGCCATGGCCACCAGCCCTTGCAGGATGCGCAGATCATCAGCGCCCAGCGG
CTCCGGGCCGCTGAACTCGATCCGCTTGCCGTCGCCGTAGTCATACGTCACGTCCAGCTTGCTGCGCTTG
CGCTCGCCCCGCTTGAGGGCACGGAACAGGCCGGGGGCCAGACAGTGCGCCGGGTCGTGCCGGACGTGGC
TGAGGCTGTGCTTGTTCTTAGGCTTCACCACGGGGCACCCCCTTGCTCTTGCGCTGCCTCTCCAGCACGG
CGGGCTTGAGCACCCCGCCGTCATGCCGCCTGAACCACCGATCAGCGAACGGTGCGCCATAGTTGGCCTT
GCTCACACCGAAGCGGACGAAGAACCGGCGCTGGTCGTCGTCCACACCCCATTCCTCGGCCTCGGCGCTG
GTCATGCTCGACAGGTAGGACTGCCAGCGGATGTTATCGACCAGTACCGAGCTGCCCCGGCTGGCCTGCT
GCTGGTCGCCTGCGCCCATCATGGCCGCGCCCTTGCTGGCATGGTGCAGGAACACGATAGAGCACCCGGT
ATCGGCGGCGATGGCCTCCATGCGACCGATGACCTGGGCCATGGGGCCGCTGGCGTTTTCTTCCTCGATG
TGGAACCGGCGCAGCGTGTCCAGCACCATCAGGCGGCGGCCCTCGGCGGCGCGCTTGAGGCCGTCGAACC
ACTCCGGGGCCATGATGTTGGGCAGGCTGCCGATCAGCGGCTGGATCAGCAGGCCGTCAGCCACGGCTTG
CCGTTCCTCGGCGCTGAGGTGCGCCCCAAGGGCGTGCAGGCGGTGATGAATGGCGGTGGGCGGGTCTTCG
GCGGGCAGGTAGATCACCGGGCCGGTGGGCAGTTCGCCCACCTCCAGCAGATCCGGCCCGCCTGCAATCT
GTGCGGCCAGTTGCAGGGCCAGCATGGATTTACCGGCACCACCGGGCGACACCAGCGCCCCGACCGTACC
GGCCACCATGTTGGGCAAAACGTAGTCCAGCGGTGGCGGCGCTGCTGCGAACGCCTCCAGAATATTGATA
GGCTTATGGGTAGCCATTGATTGCCTCCTTTGCAGGCAGTTGGTGGTTAGGCGCTGGCGGGGTCACTACC
CCCGCCCTGCGCCGCTCTGAGTTCTTCCAGGCACTCGCGCAGCGCCTCGTATTCGTCGTCGGTCAGCCAG
AACTTGCGCTGACGCATCCCTTTGGCCTTCATGCGCTCGGCATATCGCGCTTGGCGTACAGCGTCAGGGC
TGGCCAGCAGGTCGCCGGTCTGCTTGTCCTTTTGGTCTTTCATATCAGTCACCGAGAAACTTGCCGGGGC
CGAAAGGCTTGTCTTCGCGGAACAAGGACAAGGTGCAGCCGTCAAGGTTAAGGCTGGCCATATCAGCGAC
TGAAAAGCGGCCAGCCTCGGCCTTGTTTGACGTATAACCAAAGCCACCGGGCAACCAATAGCCCTTGTCA
CTTTTGATCAGGTAGACCGACCCTGAAGCGCTTTTTTCGTATTCCATAAAACCCCCTTCTGTGCGTGAGT
ACTCATAGTATAACAGGCGTGAGTACCAACGCAAGCACTACATGCTGAAATCTGGCCCGCCCCTGTCCAT
GCCTCGCTGGCGGGGTGCCGGTGCCCGTGCCAGCTCGGCCCGCGCAAGCTGGACGCTGGGCAGACCCATG
ACCTTGCTGACGGTGCGCTCGATGTAATCCGCTTCGTGGCCGGGCTTGCGCTCTGCCAGCGCTGGGCTGG
CCTCGGCCATGGCCTTGCCGATTTCCTCGGCACTGCGGCCCCGGCTGGCCAGCTTCTGCGCGGCGATAAA
GTCGCACTTGCTGAGGTCATCACCGAAGCGCTTGACCAGCCCGGCCATCTCGCTGCGGTACTCGTCCAGC
GCCGTGCGCCGGTGGCGGCTAAGCTGCCGCTCGGGCAGTTCGAGGCTGGCCAGCCTGCGGGCCTTCTCCT
GCTGCCGCTGGGCCTGCTCGATCTGCTGGCCAGCCTGCTGCACCAGCGCCGGGCCAGCGGTGGCGGTCTT
GCCCTTGGATTCACGCAGCAGCACCCACGGCTGATAACCGGCGCGGGTGGTGTGCTTGTCCTTGCGGTTG
GTGAAGCCCGCCAAGCGGCCATAGTGGCGGCTGTCGGCGCTGGCCGGGTCGGCGTCGTACTCGCTGGCCA
GCGTCCGGGCAATCTGCCCCCGAAGTTCACCGCCTGCGGCGTCGGCCACCTTGACCCATGCCTGATAGTT
CTTCGGGCTGGTTTCCACTACCAGGGCAGGCTCCCGGCCCTCGGCTTTCATGTCATCCAGGTCAAACTCG
CTGAGGTCGTCCACCAGCACCAGACCATGCCGCTCCTGCTCGGCGGGCCTGATATACACGTCATTGCCCT
GGGCATTCATCCGCTTGAGCCATGGCGTGTTCTGGAGCACTTCGGCGGCTGACCATTCCCGGTTCATCAT
CTGGCCGGTGGTGGCGTCCCTGACGCCGATATCGAAGCGCTCACAGCCCATGGCCTTGAGCTGTCGGCCT
ATGGCCTGCAAAGTCCTGTCGTTCTTCATCGGGCCACCAAGCGCAGCCAGATCGAGCCGTCCTCGGTTGT
CAGTGGCGTCAGGTCGAGCAAGAGCAACGATGCGATCAGCAGCACCACCGTAGGCATCATGGAAGCCAGC
ATCACGGTTAGCCATAGCTTCCAGTGCCACCCCCGCGACGCGCTCCGGGCGCTCTGCGCGGCGCTGCTCA
CCTCGGCGGCTACCTCCCGCAACTCTTTGGCCAGCTCCACCCATGCCGCCCCTGTCTGGCGCTGGGCTTT
CAGCCACTCCGCCGCCTGCGCCTCGCTGGCCTGCTGGGTCTGGCTCATGACCTGCCGGGCTTCGTCGGCC
AGTGTCGCCATGCTCTGGGCCAGCGGTTCGATCTGCTCCGCTAACTCGTTGATGCCTCTGGATTTCTTCA
CTCTGTCGATTGCGTTCATGGTCTATTGCCTCCCGGTATTCCTGTAAGTCGATGATCTGGGCGTTGGCGG
TGTCGATGTTCAGGGCCACGTCTGCCCGGTCGGTGCGGATGCCCCGGCCTTCCATCTCCACCACGTTCGG
CCCCAGGTGAACACCGGGCAGGCGCTCGATGCCCTGCGCCTCAAGTGTTCTGTGGTCAATGCGGGCGTCG
TGGCCAGCCCGCTCTAATGCCCGGTTGGCATGGTCGGCCCATGCCTCGCGGGTCTGCTCAAGCCATGCCT
TGGGCTTGAGCGCTTCGGTCTTCTGTGCCCCGCCCTTCTCCGGGGTCTTGCCGTTGTACCGCTTGAACCA
CTGAGCGGCGGGCCGCTCGATGCCGTCATTGATCCGCTCGGAGATCATCAGGTGGCAGTGCGGGTTCTCG
CCGCCACCGGCATGGATGGCCAGCGTATACGGCAGGCGCTCGGCACCGGTCAGGTGCTGGGCGAACTCGG
ACGCCAGCGCCTTCTGCTGGTCGAGGGTCAGCTCGACCGGCAGGGCAAATTCGACCTCCTTGAACAGCCG
CCCATTGGCGCGTTCATACAGGTCGGCAGCATCCCAGTAGTCGGCGGGCCGCTCGACGAACTCCGGCATG
TGCCCGGATTCGGCGTGCAAGACTTCATCCATGTCGCGGGCATACTTGCCTTCGCGCTGGATGTAGTCGG
CCTTGGCCCTGGCCGATTGGCCGCCCGACCTGCTGCCGGTTTTCGCCGTAAGGTGATAAATCGCCATGCT
GCCTCGCTGTTGCTTTTGCTTTTCGGCTCCATGCAATGGCCCTCGGAGAGCGCACCGCCCGAAGGGTGGC
CGTTAGGCCAGTTTCTCGAAGAGAAACCGGTAAGTGCGCCCTCCCCTACAAAGTAGGGTCGGGATTGCCG
CCGCTGTGCCTCCATGATAGCCTACGAGACAGCACATTAACAATGGGGTGTCAAGATGGTTAAGGGGAGC
AACAAGGCGGCGGATCGGCTGGCCAAGCTCGAAGAACAACGAGCGCGAATCAATGCCGAAATTCAGCGGG
TGCGGGCAAGGGAACAGCAGCAAGAGCGCAAGAACGAAACAAGGCGCAAGGTGCTGGTGGGGGCCATGAT
TTTGGCCAAGGTGAACAGCAGCGAGTGGCCGGAGGATCGGCTCATGGCGGCAATGGATGCGTACCTTGAA
CGCGACCACGACCGCGCCTTGTTCGGTCTGCCGCCACGCCAGAAGGATGAGCCGGGCTGAATGATCGACC
GAGACAGGCCCTGCGGGGCTGCACACGCGCCCCCACCCTTCGGGTAGGGGGAAAGGCCGCTAAAGCGGCT
AAAAGCGCTCCAGCGTATTTCTGCGGGGTTTGGTGTGGGGTTTAGCGGGCTTTGCCCGCCTTTCCCCCTG
CCGCGCAGCGGTGGGGCGGTGTGTAGCCTAGCGCAGCGAATAGACCAGCTATCCGGCCTCTGGCCGGGCA
TATTGGGCAAGGGCAGCAGCGCCCCACAAGGGCGCTGATAACCGCGCCTAGTGGATTATTCTTAGATAAT
CATGGATGGATTTTTCCAACACCCCGCCAGCCCCCGCCCCTGCTGGGTTTGCAGGTTTGGGGGCGTGACA
GTTATTGCAGGGGTTCGTGACAGTTATTGCAGGGGGGCGTGACAGTTATTGCAGGGGTTCGTGACAGTTA
GTACGGGAGTGACGGGCACTGGCTGGCAATGTCTAGCAACGGCAGGCATTTCGGCTGAGGGTAAAAGAAC
TTTCCGCTAAGCGATAGACTGTATGTAAACACAGTATTGCAAGGACGCGGAACATGCCTCATGTGGCGGC
CAGGACGGCCAGCCGGGATCGGGATACTGGTCGTTACCAGAGCCACCGACCCGAGCAAACCCTTCTCTAT
CAGATCGTTGACGAGTATTACCCGGCATTCGCTGCGCTTATGGCAGAGCAGGGAAAGGAATTGCCGGGCT
ATGTGCAACGGGAATTTGAAGAATTTCTCCAATGCGGGCGGCTGGAGCATGGCTTTCTACGGGTTCGCTG
CGAGTCTTGCCACGCCGAGCACCTGGTCGCTTTCAGCTGTAAGCGTCGCGGTTTCTGCCCGAGCTGTGGG
GCGCGGCGGATGGCCGAAAGTGCCGCCTTGCTGGTTGATGAAGTACTGCCTGAACAACCCATGCGTCAGT
GGGTGTTGAGCTTCCCGTTTCAGCTGCGTTTCCTGTTTGGGGTCGTTTGCGGGAAGGGGCGGAATCCTAC
GCTAAGGCTTTGGCCAGCGATATTCTCCGGTGAGATTGATGTGTTCCCAGGGGATAGGAGAAGTCGCTTG
ATATCTAGTATGACGTCTGTCGCACCTGCTTGATCGCGGCCGCGATAGCTAGATCGCGTTGCTCCTCTTC
TCCATCCGCGTTCCAAGCTGCGGAAAGGCACCCATAAGCGTACGCCTGGTCGAGCAGGCGACGCGGATCG
ACGTCCAGCGCACGAGAGAATGCGTCCGCCATCTGTGCAATGCGTCTAGGATCGAGACAAAGGTCGTCTC
TGTCAGCCGGATCGTAGAACATATTGGCGGCGCCAAAGCCCACTTCACCGACCAGACCGACGGGATCTAT
CACCAGCCAGCCGCGACTGGAGAACATGATGTTTTCATGATGCAGATCGCCATGTAGCCCACGCAGTTCC
GAGGCATTGCTCATCATTTGATCGGCTATAATCGCCGCGTGGACGTAGTCAGTTTGACAACCTGCGTTTT
GATCATCGCGCGCCCGCTGAAACAAAGCTGCAAAGCGATCCCGGATCGGGAGAAGGGCAGAAGGCAGGGG
TTCCTCAGATGCGGCATACAGCTTCGCCATTAGTTCCGCTGCAATTTCGGTCGCCTGGTAGTCGCCGTGC
TCGGCAACGATGTGAGAGAGCATTCGCTCCCCGGCATATTCGAGCAACATCAGATTGTTCTCACGACCGA
GCAACCGGACTGCTCCCCTCCCATTGCGCCATACCAGATAGTCGGCCCCGCGCAGTTCATCAGCAATGTC
TTCTATAGGTTTCAATCCCTTGACGATTGCAGGAGTCCCGTCTGGCAATGAAACTTTCCAAACGAGGCTG
GAAAAGGTGTCCGCAATGAGAACAGGTTGCGAAACGTGCCAATGAGCAGGAAAAACAGGCGGCATGAACA
TCAACCCCAAGTCAGAGGGTCCAATCGCAGATAGAAGGCAAGGCGTTCGCGGTCGGGGGCTTCGATCCCC
AATACATTGAATAGGACAGCGAAGGCGCGCTCTGCTTCATCTGGCGCTGCCCAGTTCTCTTCGGCGTTAG
CAATCATGAGTGCCAAATCGGCATAGCGATCTGCTGTTCCGAGCCGCCCAAGGTCGATCAGACCCGTGCA
TTGAAGAGTTTTAGGGTCCACCATGAAGTTCGGCATGCAGGGATCACCATGGCAAACAACCATATCGGTG
CGCTCTTGGTCGAGCCGCACCGGTAGCTCTCGTTCGACACGAGCCAAAAGATCGAGCTGCGGCGTACTCT
TGTCCTCGTCCGGTAAGAAGTCGGGATTGACGGCATTGCGGGACACCACATCAACGGCGCGTCCGAACAT
TCGCGACAGCCTGCGCTCAAACGGACATTGATCAACCGATAGGCTGTGAACAGCGCCAAGTTGCTGCCCC
ATTGACGGCCACGCTTTGAGCAAATCCGCTCCAGACAGATCAGCCGCCGGTACTCCCGGAATTGCCGTTA
TCACCAAGCATGCACCCTCCTGTTCCTCCTGCCAGTTGATGACCTCGGGGCAAGCCACACCTCGACCTTT
GAGCCAAATGAGGCGGTCACGCTCTCCAGCGAGCTCACCGCGGCGGGAAGCAGGTGCGATTTTCGCGAAG
GCATGCCCGTCACCACGTCGAAAAACAAAATCACCAGATTCTCCGCCTCTGACAGGCAACCAGTCAGAAT
GCGATTCACCAAAAAAAATATTAGTTCGATTCAATGGAGGTTCCTTCAGTTTTCTGATGAAGCGCGAATA
TAGAGAAATATCCCGAATGTGCAGTTATCCCGCAAGAGGCCCGGCAGTACCGGCATAACCAAGCCTATGC
CTACAGCATCCAGGGTGACGGTGCCGAGGATGACGATGAGCGCATTGTTAGATTTCATACACGGTGCCTG
ACTGCGTTAGCAATTTAACTGTGATAAACTACCGCATTAAAGCTTATCGATGATAAGCTGTCAAACATGA
GAATTCCCCTGGATTTCACTGATGAG
Features (pLannotate 1.2.2; 20 found; start..end, strand, type, name):
      5..106     +  CDS            RAF1 (fragment): RAF_YEAST - Experimental evidence at transcript level: Swiss-Prot protein existence level 2. Antagonizes transcriptional repression of recombinase FLP by REP1-REP2. May play a role in plasmid partitioning. From Saccharomyces cerevisiae (strain ATCC 204508 / S288c) (Baker's yeast).
    149..177     +  promoter       tac promoter: strong E. coli promoter; hybrid between the trp and lac UV5 promoters
    198..4301    +  CDS            cas9: CAS9_STRP1 - Also known as csn1 From Streptococcus pyogenes serotype M1.
   4328..4399    +  terminator     rrnB T1 terminator: transcription terminator T1 from the E. coli rrnB gene
   4415..4449    +  promoter       J23119(SpeI) promoter: bacterial promoter (Registry of Standard Biological Parts BBa J23119) modified to end with an SpeI site
   4470..4545    +  misc_RNA       gRNA scaffold: guide RNA scaffold for the Streptococcus pyogenes CRISPR/Cas9 system
   5662..5685    +  CDS            lacZα (fragment): LacZα fragment of β-galactosidase; lacZ fragment
   5700..5727    +  terminator     T7Te terminator: phage T7 early transcription terminator
   5970..6821    -  CDS            RSF1010 RepC (fragment): replication protein C of the broad-host-range plasmid RSF1010 (Scholz et al., 1989); repC
   6808..7647    -  CDS            RSF1010 RepA: replication protein A of the broad-host-range plasmid RSF1010 (Scholz et al., 1989); repA
   7639..7713    -  ncRNA          Plasmid R1162: Accession: RF00043 - R1162-like plasmid antisense RNA
   8158..9129    -  CDS            RSF1010 RepB: replication protein B of the broad-host-range plasmid RSF1010 (Scholz et al., 1989); repB
   9129..9539    -  CDS            mobB: MOBB2_ECOLX - Protein predicted: Swiss-Prot protein existence level 4. This protein is essential to promote the specific transfer of the plasmid in the presence of conjugative plasmids. From Escherichia coli.
  10368..10455   -  oriT           RSF1010 oriT: origin of transfer of the broad-host-range plasmid RSF1010 (Scholz et al., 1989)
  10486..10767   +  CDS            mobC: MOBC_ECOLX - Protein predicted: Swiss-Prot protein existence level 4. This protein is essential to promote the specific transfer of the plasmid in the presence of conjugative plasmids. From Escherichia coli.
  10797..11191   +  rep_origin     RSF1010 oriV: replication origin of the broad-host-range plasmid RSF1010; requires the RSF1010 RepA/B/C proteins for replication (Scholz et al., 1989)
  11879..11968   +  CDS            YPQR_ACICA (fragment): Protein inferred from homology: Swiss-Prot protein existence level 3. From Acinetobacter calcoaceticus.
  12674..13435   -  CDS            aphE (fragment): APHE_STRGR - Protein inferred from homology: Swiss-Prot protein existence level 3. The aminoglycoside phosphotransferases achieve inactivation of their antibiotic substrates by phosphorylation. From Streptomyces griseus.
  13536..13638   -  CDS            TcR (fragment): tetracycline efflux protein; tet; confers resistance to tetracycline
  13686..13714   -  promoter       tet promoter: E. coli promoter for tetracycline efflux protein gene
