[The description below was written by a language model from this plasmid's Addgene catalogue record and pLannotate feature annotations shown in this document.]
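Description:
pAF-HdrB3 is a broad-host-range, low-copy bacterial CRISPR/Cas9 plasmid built on the pJRD215 backbone and intended for genome editing in the acidophilic biomining bacterium Acidithiobacillus ferridurans, with the HdrB3 gene as its target. The sequenced construct is about 13.7 kb. Its maintenance functions come from the RSF1010 replicon. These are the oriV origin, the RepA, RepB and RepC replication proteins it depends on, and the associated R1162-type antisense RNA, which together allow replication in many Gram-negative hosts as well as in E. coli. The plasmid also carries the RSF1010 oriT and the mobB and mobC mobilisation genes, so it can be transferred by conjugation when a helper supplies the transfer machinery. Selection is by streptomycin. The feature table annotates an aminoglycoside phosphotransferase-like fragment that probably corresponds to this marker. The short tetracycline-resistance, lacZα and yeast RAF1 matches are fragments, most likely backbone remnants or incidental hits.

The roughly 5.5 kb synthetic insert combines all editing components on one plasmid. Streptococcus pyogenes Cas9 is expressed from the strong hybrid tac promoter and terminated by rrnB T1. Immediately downstream, the constitutive J23119 promoter drives a single guide RNA, with a short unannotated gap for the spacer ahead of the S. pyogenes gRNA scaffold. The unannotated stretch of about 1.1 kb between the scaffold and the T7Te terminator is the likely location of the HdrB3 homology arms described in the record, which would serve as the repair template for homologous recombination after Cas9 cleavage. The record does not state the spacer, the arm lengths or the exact edit.
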