Addgene plasmid #184908: pAF-HdrB3
Purpose: carrying CRISPR/Cas9 system for genome editing in Acidithiobacillus ferridurans
Depositing lab: Radhakrishnan Mahadevan. Depositing organization: University of Toronto. Publication: Genetic Engineering of Acidithiobacillus ferridurans Using CRISPR Systems To Mitigate Toxic Release in Biomining. Chen J, Liu Y, Mahadevan R. Environ Sci Technol. 2023 Aug 22;57(33):12315-12324. doi: 10.1021/acs.est.3c02492. Epub 2023 Aug 9. PubMed 37556825.
Backbone
  Vector backbone: pJRD215
  Modifications to backbone: inserted Cas9, sgRNA and homology arms of target gene HdrB3
  Vector type: Bacterial Expression, CRISPR ; broad-host-range
Growth in bacteria
  Bacterial resistance: Streptomycin, 50 μg/mL
  Growth temperature: 37°C
  Growth strain: DH5alpha
  Copy number: Low Copy
Gene/Insert
  Gene/Insert name: Cas9-sgRNA-homology arms
  Species: Synthetic
  Insert size (bp): 5500
Resource information
  A portion of this plasmid was derived from a plasmid made by: from my colleague Dr. Yilan Liu, University of Toronto
Terms and licenses: Academic/Nonprofit Terms; Industry Terms: Not Available to Industry
Depositor comments: Please visit https://www.biorxiv.org/content/10.1101/2022.03.14.484339v1 for bioRxiv preprint.
How to cite: pAF-HdrB3 was a gift from Radhakrishnan Mahadevan (Addgene plasmid # 184908 ; http://n2t.net/addgene:184908 ; RRID:Addgene_184908)
